>Addgene plasmid #34387 | KHBD00255 | depositor partial sequence | sequence record 40954 | KHBD00255 sequence 1806 bps
ATGACGCGCGTAACGAGAAGTGAAATCTCCCTGGACATGGAGTTCTGGGTGGAGGAGCTGTCGCCGGCAC
AATTGGCGTACTACGAGAAGATTACTAACGAGCACAACGCGGTGAAGGGTGCACTAAAGAACGCGGTTAG
CGCCAACGAGGGCAAGGAGCTGTTTAACGGCCAGGTGTTCCAGGCCTACTCCTTTAAGGGCAAAGTGCTG
CAGGAGCTCAAGGAGGCTACGCTGCCCAAAAAACCACCCAAGCCGACGGACTCTCCCTCAACACCCGCCG
CCCAAAGCGGTGGCACAGGGCGGGGTCGTGGCCGCCCACCACGACAACCATCCAACATCGCCTACCTGGA
GTCCTCCGATGAGGGAGACGACGATATGCCGCTGGCCAAGCGACTGGCGCTGTCTGCAGGCAAAAAAGCA
GTGGCCGTGGCCAATGCATCTTCCTCGTTCACCCCGAAATCCAGTAAGAAGGCTGCATCCGCTGCTAGTG
GAGGATCTTCTTCACCGGTACCTAAGAGCAGTGGAAAACTATTTAAGGAATCCAAACCGGACATCGAATC
GCCGCCGAAGAACTACCGCCCCGCCGAGGTTAATTCGGTGGGCGGTCTGGTGGTGGGCAGCACCGACGAA
AGCAAGGATAGCAAAGACGGCAAGGATGGCAAGGATAACAAGATGCAAGGAAAGACATATCCATCTCTGG
TGGTGCTAGCAAAGCCTTTTCTCAAGATCAAAGACATGGCTGCCACCCGCAGCAAGCTGGACTCGAAGGT
TAAGCTGGTGCTCATGCTTACGCCCAATAAATTCTGCGAGTGGCTGCTCCAGGAGGGATTGCTACGCGCT
CAACAGCATTGCATAAACCATCGCAACAACGAGCTCAAATTGGGAATTTATTCGGATGTGACCAAGTTTC
CCTACACTGGTGGCTATGTGTGGATCAGCGAATGTTGCCCCTACCGCTTCGTCTCCGTGTTCAACAATTC
CATTTTCGAAGGAGCTCAGCACCCACCCACATTCCTGTTGAAGTTAATTTACCACTGGGCTTGCCAGACC
AGTATTCAAAATGTGGTGCAGTGGGTTAAGGTGGACAGTGTTTATATCAAAGGAATCTACACCTGGCTTA
GAGCCATTTGCACTTTGGCAGTGCATCAAAAATGCAAGAAGCTGGGCGGTCCCGGCAAGTTTGTGGAGGT
GGGTGTTATTTCCCTAGGAACCACATCCCAAGATGGCTCCCAGCGACAAGTGAAAGTTGAGGTTCTGGGC
GTCTATGATTATGCGGAGAAGTCCATCCGACTGCGGGCTGTAGAGCCAATCACCGATGGTGATCGTAACT
ACAAAAAGCGATTCCAGGCCATTCTTGAGCCACTGTCGCGCTGGGTGCACAAGGACAGCACCATTTGTAT
AGACTTGACTGTCGACAAGATCACCCTCTTCAGCATGGGATTCAAAAATATTGTCCAAGCAGCTGCCACT
GACAACACAGCCAAGCACAACAACTCAGCGGTAATGGAATATTTGCGACGGATTGTGCCGCGCATGTTCC
AGAACACCCTATCGTTGCTATCTCGCCAGATGATTCAACAATTCCTCGACGAGTTGGTATGGCGAGAGTC
CTTTGGTACATATGCCTTGCAGGCATTCAACAATATCATAATACACATTGCCGAGCAGACAAGAGTAACC
ACCAATGAGACAATCACTCAGCGTCTGTATCAGGTGGCAACCAATCCGTTCAAGGACTGGAGTATTTTGC
CGGCCAACTACAAGGAGACACCTGCCAATGCTGCTCCCAAGCGCCTCAAGAAACGT
