>Addgene plasmid #34387 | KHBD00255 | addgene partial sequence | sequence record 42110 | M13-Rev 5'-CAGGAAACAGCTATGACC-3'
TTTTATTTTGACTGATAGTGACCTGTTCGTTGCAACAAATTGATAAGCAATGCTTTCTTATAATGCCAAC
TTTGTACAAGAAAGTTGGCAAACGTTTCTTGAGGCGCTTGGGAGCAGCATTGGCAGGTGTCTCCTTGTAG
TTGGCCGGCAAAATACTCCAGTCCTTGAACGGATTGGTTGCCACCTGATACAGACGCTGAGTGATTGTCT
CATTGGTGGTTACTCTTGTCTGCTCGGCAATGTGTATTATGATATTGTTGAATGCCTGCAAGGCATATGT
ACCAAAGGACTCTCGCCATACCAACTCGTCGAGGAATTGTTGAATCATCTGGCGAGATAGCAACGATAGG
GTGTTCTGGAACATGCGCGGCACAATCCGTCGCAAATATTCCATTACCGCTGAGTTGTTGTGCTTGGCTG
TGTTGTCAGTGGCAGCTGCTTGGACAATATTTTTGAATCCCATGCTGAAGAGGGTGATCTTGTCGACAGT
CAAGTCTATACAAATGGTGCTGTCCTTGTGCACCCAGCGCGACAGTGGCTCAAGAATGGCCTGGAATCGC
TTTTTGTAGTTACGATCACCATCGGTGATTGGCTCTACAGCCCGCAGTCGGATGGACTTCTCCGCATAAT
CATAGACGCCCAGAACCTCAACTTTCACTTGTCGCTGGGAGCCATCTTGGGATGTGGT
