[The description below was written by a language model from this plasmid's Addgene catalogue record.]
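Description:
KHBD00255 is a Gateway entry-type clone built in the pDONR221 donor vector backbone, carrying the open reading frame of the Drosophila melanogaster gene CG8092 (also known as row, FBgn0033998). The insert is recorded as 1806 bp in a backbone of about 2.5 kb, and it was introduced by Gateway recombinational cloning. The plasmid is maintained in E. coli as a high-copy construct under kanamycin selection. No feature table accompanies the record, so the exact origin of replication, the attachment sites flanking the insert and other backbone elements are not explicitly listed. M13 forward and reverse primer sites flanking the cloning region are indicated as the sequencing entry points.

As a donor-vector clone, the plasmid has no promoter intended to drive expression of the fly ORF. It serves instead as a shuttle from which the coding sequence can be moved by recombination into Gateway destination vectors of choice. The depositor notes that ORFs in this collection were cloned open-ended, without a stop codon, which allows in-frame C-terminal fusions to tags or functional domains supplied by the destination vector. It also means that a stop codon must come from the recipient vector. The clone belongs to a collection associated with a study on automated protein–DNA interaction screening of Drosophila regulatory elements. This suggests that CG8092 was included as a candidate DNA-binding factor to be transferred into screening vectors for that work, although the record does not name the specific destination vectors.
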