Addgene plasmid #34387: KHBD00255
Depositing lab: Bart Deplancke. Depositing organization: Swiss Federal Institute of Technology (EPFL). Publication: Automated protein-DNA interaction screening of Drosophila regulatory elements. Korneel Hens, Jean-Daniel Feuz, Alina Isakova, Antonina Lagovitina, Andreas Massouras, Julien Bryois, Patrick Callaerts, Susan E. Celniker, Bart Deplancke. Nat Methods. 2011 Oct 30;8(12):1065-70. 10.1038/nmeth.1763 PubMed 22037703.
Backbone
  Vector backbone: pDONR221
  Backbone manufacturer: Invitrogen
  Backbone size w/o insert (bp): 2536
  Vector type: Gateway Donor Vector
Growth in bacteria
  Bacterial resistance: Kanamycin, 50 μg/mL
  Growth temperature: 37°C
  Growth strain: DH5alpha
  Copy number: High Copy
Gene/Insert
  Gene/Insert name: CG8092 (alt names: FBgn0033998; CG8092)
  Species: D. melanogaster (fly)
  Insert size (bp): 1806
  Entrez Gene: row (a.k.a. Dmel_CG8092, CG8092, Dmel\CG8092, ROW, Row, anon-WO0118547.194)
  Cloning method: Gateway Cloning
  Sequencing primers: 5′ M13F; 3′ M13R
Terms and licenses: Academic/Nonprofit Terms; Industry Terms: Not Available to Industry
Depositor comments: Please note that the ORFs in this collection were cloned open-ended (without a stop codon).
How to cite: KHBD00255 was a gift from Bart Deplancke (Addgene plasmid # 34387 ; http://n2t.net/addgene:34387 ; RRID:Addgene_34387)
